>Addgene plasmid #78139 | MAGE-A12Pro pGL4basic | addgene full sequence | sequence record 146993 | Addgene assembled sequence
GGCCTAACTGGCCGGTACCTGAGCTCGCTAGCCTCGAGGATATCAAGATCTGGTAAACTTAGGCAATAAT
GTCACCCCGACCATACCCCTCCCCCAGTGCCACTTCAGGGGGACTCAGAGTTAGAGACTTGGTCTGAGGG
GAGCAGACACAGTCGGCAGAGGATGGCGGTCCAGGCTCAGCCTGGCATCCAAGTCAGGACCTTGAGGGAT
GACCAAAGGCCCCTCCCACCCCCAACTCCCCCAACCCCACCAGGATCTACAGCCTCAGGATCCCCGTCCC
TATCCCTACCCCTACCCCCAACACCATCTTCATGCTTACCTCCACCTCCATCTGGATCCCCATCCAGGAA
GAATCCAGTTCCACCCCTGCTGTGAACCCAGGGAAGTCACGGGGCCGGATGTGACGCCACTGACTTGCGC
GTTGGAGGTCAGAGAACAGCGAGACTCTCGCCCTGAGCAACGGCCTGACGTCGGTGGAGGGAAGCAGGCG
CAGGCTCCGTGAGGAGGCAAGGTAAGATGCCGAGGGAGGACTGAGGCGGGCCTCACCCCAGACAGAGGGC
CCCCAATAATCCAGCGCTGCCTCTGCTGAAGCTTGGCAATCCGGTACTGTTGGTAAAGCCACCATGGAAG
ATGCCAAAAACATTAAGAAGGGCCCAGCGCCATTCTACCCACTCGAAGACGGGACCGCCGGCGAGCAGCT
GCACAAAGCCATGAAGCGCTACGCCCTGGTGCCCGGCACCATCGCCTTTACCGACGCACATATCGAGGTG
GACATTACCTACGCCGAGTACTTCGAGATGAGCGTTCGGCTGGCAGAAGCTATGAAGCGCTATGGGCTGA
ATACAAACCATCGGATCGTGGTGTGCAGCGAGAATAGCTTGCAGTTCTTCATGCCCGTGTTGGGTGCCCT
GTTCATCGGTGTGGCTGTGGCCCCAGCTAACGACATCTACAACGAGCGCGAGCTGCTGAACAGCATGGGC
ATCAGCCAGCCCACCGTCGTATTCGTGAGCAAGAAAGGGCTGCAAAAGATCCTCAACGTGCAAAAGAAGC
TACCGATCATACAAAAGATCATCATCATGGATAGCAAGACCGACTACCAGGGCTTCCAAAGCATGTACAC
CTTCGTGACTTCCCATTTGCCACCCGGCTTCAACGAGTACGACTTCGTGCCCGAGAGCTTCGACCGGGAC
AAAACCATCGCCCTGATCATGAACAGTAGTGGCAGTACCGGATTGCCCAAGGGCGTAGCCCTACCGCACC
GCACCGCTTGTGTCCGATTCAGTCATGCCCGCGACCCCATCTTCGGCAACCAGATCATCCCCGACACCGC
TATCCTCAGCGTGGTGCCATTTCACCACGGCTTCGGCATGTTCACCACGCTGGGCTACTTGATCTGCGGC
TTTCGGGTCGTGCTCATGTACCGCTTCGAGGAGGAGCTATTCTTGCGCAGCTTGCAAGACTATAAGATTC
AATCTGCCCTGCTGGTGCCCACACTATTTAGCTTCTTCGCTAAGAGCACTCTCATCGACAAGTACGACCT
AAGCAACTTGCACGAGATCGCCAGCGGCGGGGCGCCGCTCAGCAAGGAGGTAGGTGAGGCCGTGGCCAAA
CGCTTCCACCTACCAGGCATCCGCCAGGGCTACGGCCTGACAGAAACAACCAGCGCCATTCTGATCACCC
CCGAAGGGGACGACAAGCCTGGCGCAGTAGGCAAGGTGGTGCCCTTCTTCGAGGCTAAGGTGGTGGACTT
GGACACCGGTAAGACACTGGGTGTGAACCAGCGCGGCGAGCTGTGCGTCCGTGGCCCCATGATCATGAGC
GGCTACGTTAACAACCCCGAGGCTACAAACGCTCTCATCGACAAGGACGGCTGGCTGCACAGCGGCGACA
TCGCCTACTGGGACGAGGACGAGCACTTCTTCATCGTGGACCGGCTGAAGAGCCTGATCAAATACAAGGG
CTACCAGGTAGCCCCAGCCGAACTGGAGAGCATCCTGCTGCAACACCCCAACATCTTCGACGCCGGGGTC
GCCGGCCTGCCCGACGACGATGCCGGCGAGCTGCCCGCCGCAGTCGTCGTGCTGGAACACGGTAAAACCA
TGACCGAGAAGGAGATCGTGGACTATGTGGCCAGCCAGGTTACAACCGCCAAGAAGCTGCGCGGTGGTGT
TGTGTTCGTGGACGAGGTGCCTAAAGGACTGACCGGCAAGTTGGACGCCCGCAAGATCCGCGAGATTCTC
ATTAAGGCCAAGAAGGGCGGCAAGATCGCCGTGTAATAATTCTAGAGTCGGGGCGGCCGGCCGCTTCGAG
CAGACATGATAAGATACATTGATGAGTTTGGACAAACCACAACTAGAATGCAGTGAAAAAAATGCTTTAT
TTGTGAAATTTGTGATGCTATTGCTTTATTTGTAACCATTATAAGCTGCAATAAACAAGTTAACAACAAC
AATTGCATTCATTTTATGTTTCAGGTTCAGGGGGAGGTGTGGGAGGTTTTTTAAAGCAAGTAAAACCTCT
ACAAATGTGGTAAAATCGATAAGGATCCGTCGACCGATGCCCTTGAGAGCCTTCAACCCAGTCAGCTCCT
TCCGGTGGGCGCGGGGCATGACTATCGTCGCCGCACTTATGACTGTCTTCTTTATCATGCAACTCGTAGG
ACAGGTGCCGGCAGCGCTCTTCCGCTTCCTCGCTCACTGACTCGCTGCGCTCGGTCGTTCGGCTGCGGCG
AGCGGTATCAGCTCACTCAAAGGCGGTAATACGGTTATCCACAGAATCAGGGGATAACGCAGGAAAGAAC
ATGTGAGCAAAAGGCCAGCAAAAGGCCAGGAACCGTAAAAAGGCCGCGTTGCTGGCGTTTTTCCATAGGC
TCCGCCCCCCTGACGAGCATCACAAAAATCGACGCTCAAGTCAGAGGTGGCGAAACCCGACAGGACTATA
AAGATACCAGGCGTTTCCCCCTGGAAGCTCCCTCGTGCGCTCTCCTGTTCCGACCCTGCCGCTTACCGGA
TACCTGTCCGCCTTTCTCCCTTCGGGAAGCGTGGCGCTTTCTCATAGCTCACGCTGTAGGTATCTCAGTT
CGGTGTAGGTCGTTCGCTCCAAGCTGGGCTGTGTGCACGAACCCCCCGTTCAGCCCGACCGCTGCGCCTT
ATCCGGTAACTATCGTCTTGAGTCCAACCCGGTAAGACACGACTTATCGCCACTGGCAGCAGCCACTGGT
AACAGGATTAGCAGAGCGAGGTATGTAGGCGGTGCTACAGAGTTCTTGAAGTGGTGGCCTAACTACGGCT
ACACTAGAAGAACAGTATTTGGTATCTGCGCTCTGCTGAAGCCAGTTACCTTCGGAAAAAGAGTTGGTAG
CTCTTGATCCGGCAAACAAACCACCGCTGGTAGCGGTGGTTTTTTTGTTTGCAAGCAGCAGATTACGCGC
AGAAAAAAAGGATCTCAAGAAGATCCTTTGATCTTTTCTACGGGGTCTGACGCTCAGTGGAACGAAAACT
CACGTTAAGGGATTTTGGTCATGAGATTATCAAAAAGGATCTTCACCTAGATCCTTTTAAATTAAAAATG
AAGTTTTAAATCAATCTAAAGTATATATGAGTAAACTTGGTCTGACAGCGGCCGCAAATGCTAAACCACT
GCAGTGGTTACCAGTGCTTGATCAGTGAGGCACCGATCTCAGCGATCTGCCTATTTCGTTCGTCCATAGT
GGCCTGACTCCCCGTCGTGTAGATCACTACGATTCGTGAGGGCTTACCATCAGGCCCCAGCGCAGCAATG
ATGCCGCGAGAGCCGCGTTCACCGGCCCCCGATTTGTCAGCAATGAACCAGCCAGCAGGGAGGGCCGAGC
GAAGAAGTGGTCCTGCTACTTTGTCCGCCTCCATCCAGTCTATGAGCTGCTGTCGTGATGCTAGAGTAAG
AAGTTCGCCAGTGAGTAGTTTCCGAAGAGTTGTGGCCATTGCTACTGGCATCGTGGTATCACGCTCGTCG
TTCGGTATGGCTTCGTTCAACTCTGGTTCCCAGCGGTCAAGCCGGGTCACATGATCACCCATATTATGAA
GAAATGCAGTCAGCTCCTTAGGGCCTCCGATCGTTGTCAGAAGTAAGTTGGCCGCGGTGTTGTCGCTCAT
GGTAATGGCAGCACTACACAATTCTCTTACCGTCATGCCATCCGTAAGATGCTTTTCCGTGACCGGCGAG
TACTCAACCAAGTCGTTTTGTGAGTAGTGTATACGGCGACCAAGCTGCTCTTGCCCGGCGTCTATACGGG
ACAACACCGCGCCACATAGCAGTACTTTGAAAGTGCTCATCATCGGGAATCGTTCTTCGGGGCGGAAAGA
CTCAAGGATCTTGCCGCTATTGAGATCCAGTTCGATATAGCCCACTCTTGCACCCAGTTGATCTTCAGCA
TCTTTTACTTTCACCAGCGTTTCGGGGTGTGCAAAAACAGGCAAGCAAAATGCCGCAAAGAAGGGAATGA
GTGCGACACGAAAATGTTGGATGCTCATACTCGTCCTTTTTCAATATTATTGAAGCATTTATCAGGGTTA
CTAGTACGTCTCTCAAGGATAAGTAAGTAATATTAAGGTACGGGAGGTATTGGACAGGCCGCAATAAAAT
ATCTTTATTTTCATTACATCTGTGTGTTGGTTTTTTGTGTGAATCGATAGTACTAACATACGCTCTCCAT
CAAAACAAAACGAAACAAAACAAACTAGCAAAATAGGCTGTCCCCAGTGCAAGTGCAGGTGCCAGAACAT
TTCTCT
Features (pLannotate 1.2.2; 9 found; start..end, strand, type, name):
    624..2276    +  CDS            luciferase: firefly luciferase synthetic luc2 version of the luciferase gene
   2320..2441    -  polyA_signal   SV40 poly(A) signal: SV40 polyadenylation signal
   2464..2532    -  CDS            large T antigen (fragment): large T antigen from SV40 (simian virus 40)
   2548..2680    +  CDS            TcR (fragment): tetracycline efflux protein; tet; confers resistance to tetracycline
   2860..3448    -  rep_origin     ori: high-copy-number ColE1/pMB1/pBR322/pUC origin of replication
   3648..4508    -  CDS            AmpR: β-lactamase confers resistance to ampicillin, carbenicillin, and related antibiotics
   4509..4550    -  promoter       AmpR promoter (fragment): bla
   4613..4661    +  polyA_signal   poly(A) signal: synthetic polyadenylation signal
   4675..4766    +  misc_feature   pause site: RNA polymerase II transcriptional pause signal from the human α2 globin gene
