[The description below was written by a language model from this plasmid's Addgene catalogue record and pLannotate feature annotations shown in this document.]
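Description:
MAGE-A12Pro pGL4basic is a promoter-reporter plasmid built on Promega's promoterless pGL4 basic luciferase backbone and intended for transient transfection of mammalian cells. It is propagated in E. coli through a high-copy ColE1/pUC-type origin and selected with ampicillin via the β-lactamase gene. The short large T antigen and tetracycline-resistance fragments picked up by the annotation are non-functional remnants of backbone sequence rather than working genes.

The insert is a fragment of the human MAGE-A12 (MAGEA12) gene promoter spanning positions -425 to +115, cloned between BglII and HindIII sites, both of which are retained. This places it directly upstream of the synthetic luc2 firefly luciferase coding sequence. The promoter itself is not called out in the automated feature table, but it is consistent with the unannotated stretch preceding the luciferase ORF. Because the backbone supplies no promoter of its own, luciferase output depends on the transcriptional activity of the inserted MAGE-A12 sequence. Transcripts are terminated by the SV40 polyadenylation signal downstream of luc2. A synthetic poly(A) signal and an RNA polymerase II pause site from the human α2 globin gene lie upstream of the cloning region and reduce background from spurious read-through transcription originating in the backbone.

The construct is described simply as a luciferase reporter plasmid. The associated publication concerns regulation of the MAGE-A1, -A2, -A3 and -A12 promoters by methyl-CpG binding domain proteins, so it is suited to measuring MAGE-A12 promoter activity and its response to DNA methylation or co-expressed regulatory factors.
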