Addgene plasmid #78139: MAGE-A12Pro pGL4basic
Purpose: luciferase reporter plasmid
Depositing lab: Heidi Schwarzenbach. Depositing organization: Universitaetsklinikum Hamburg-Eppendorf. Publication: Methyl-CpG binding domain proteins and their involvement in the regulation of the MAGE-A1, MAGE-A2, MAGE-A3, and MAGE-A12 gene promoters. Wischnewski F, Friese O, Pantel K, Schwarzenbach H. Mol Cancer Res. 2007 Jul;5(7):749-59. 10.1158/1541-7786.MCR-06-0364 PubMed 17634428.
Backbone
  Vector backbone: pGL4basic
  Backbone manufacturer: Promega
  Vector type: Mammalian Expression, Luciferase
Growth in bacteria
  Bacterial resistance: Ampicillin, 100 μg/mL
  Growth temperature: 37°C
  Growth strain: DH5alpha
  Copy number: Unknown
Gene/Insert
  Gene/Insert name: MAGE-A12
  Species: H. sapiens (human)
  Mutation: contains -425/+115 of promoter
  Entrez Gene: MAGEA12 (a.k.a. CT1.12, MAGE12)
  Promoter: MAGE-A12
  Tag / fusion protein: luciferase (C terminal on backbone)
  Cloning method: Restriction Enzyme; 5′ cloning site BglII (not destroyed); 3′ cloning site HindIII (not destroyed)
  Sequencing primers: 5′ RVprimer3; 3′ LucNRev
Terms and licenses: Academic/Nonprofit Terms; Industry Terms: Not Available to Industry
How to cite: MAGE-A12Pro pGL4basic was a gift from Heidi Schwarzenbach (Addgene plasmid # 78139 ; http://n2t.net/addgene:78139 ; RRID:Addgene_78139)
