>Addgene plasmid #78139 | MAGE-A12Pro pGL4basic | addgene partial sequence | sequence record 146990 | RVprimer3 5'-CTAGCAAAATAGGCTGTCCC-3'
ACATTTCTCTGGCCTAACTGGCCGGTACCTGAGCTCGCTAGCCTCGAGGATATCAAGATCTGGTAAACTT
AGGCAATAATGTCACCCCGACCATACCCCTCCCCCAGTGCCACTTCAGGGGGACTCAGAGTTAGAGACTT
GGTCTGAGGGGAGCAGACACAGTCGGCAGAGGATGGCGGTCCAGGCTCAGCCTGGCATCCAAGTCAGGAC
CTTGAGGGATGACCAAAGGCCCCTCCCACCCCCAACTCCCCCAACCCCACCAGGATCTACAGCCTCAGGA
TCCCCGTCCCTATCCCTACCCCTACCCCCAACACCATCTTCATGCTTACCTCCACCTCCATCTGGATCCC
CATCCAGGAAGAATCCAGTTCCACCCCTGCTGTGAACCCAGGGAAGTCACGGGGCCGGATGTGACGCCAC
TGACTTGCGCGTTGGAGGTCAGAGAACAGCGAGACTCTCGCCCTGAGCAACGGCCTGACGTCGGTGGAGG
GAAGCAGGCGCAGGCTCCGTGAGGAGGCAAGGTAAGATGCCGAGGGAGGACTGAGGCGGGCCTCACCCCA
GACAGAGGGCCCCCAATAATCCAGCGCTGCCTCTGCTGAAGCTTGGCAATCCGGTACTGTTGGTAAAGCC
ACCATGGAAGATGCCAAAAACATTAAGAAGGGCCCAGCGCCATTCTACCCACTCGAAGACGGGACCGCCG
GCGAGCAGCTGCACAAAGCCATGAAGCGCTACGCCCTGGTGCCCGGCACCATCGCCTTTACCGACGCACA
TATCGAGGTGGACATTACCTACGCCGAGTACTTCGAGATGAGCGTTCGGCTGGCAGAAGCTATGAAGCGC
TATGGGCTGAATACAAACCATCGGATCGTGGTGTGCAGCGAGAATAGCTTG
