>Addgene plasmid #78139 | MAGE-A12Pro pGL4basic | addgene partial sequence | sequence record 146992 | EBV-rev 5'-GTGGTTTGTCCAAACTCATC-3'
GAGAATCTCGCGGATCTTGCGGGCGTCCAACTTGCCGGTCAGTCCTTTAGGCACCTCGTCCACGAACACA
ACACCACCGCGCAGCTTCTTGGCGGTTGTAACCTGGCTGGCCACATAGTCCACGATCTCCTTCTCGGTCA
TGGTTTTACCGTGTTCCAGCACGACGACTGCGGCGGGCAGCTCGCCGGCATCGTCGTCGGGCAGGCCGGC
GACCCCGGCGTCGAAGATGTTGGGGTGTTGCAGCAGGATGCTCTCCAGTTCGGCTGGGGCTACCTGGTAG
CCCTTGTATTTGATCAGGCTCTTCAGCCGGTCCACGATGAAGAAGTGCTCGTCCTCGTCCCAGTAGGCGA
TGTCGCCGCTGTGCAGCCAGCCGTCCTTGTCGATGAGAGCGTTTGTAGCCTCGGGGTTGTTAACGTAGCC
GCTCATGATCATGGGGCCACGGACGCACAGCTCGCCGCGCTGGTTCACACCCAGTGTCTTACCGGTGTCC
AAGTCCACCACCTTAGCCTCGAAGAAGGGCACCACCTTGCCTACTGCGCCAGGCTTGTCGTCCCCTTCGG
GGGTGATCAGAATGGCGCTGGTTGTTTCTGTCAGGCCGTAGCCCTGGCGGATGCCTGGTAGGTGGAAGCG
TTTGGCCACGGCCTCACCTACCTCCTTGCTGAGCGGCGCCCCGCCGCTGG
